Addgene plasmid #27430: CtkA_D155Q_pET21a
Depositing lab: SeWon Suh. Depositing organization: Seoul National University. Publication: Helicobacter pylori proinflammatory protein up-regulates NF-kappaB as a cell-translocating Ser/Thr kinase. Kim DJ, Park KS, Kim JH, Yang SH, Yoon JY, Han BG, Kim HS, Lee SJ, Jang JY, Kim KH, Kim MJ, Song JS, Kim HJ, Park CM, Lee SK, Lee BI, Suh SW. Proc Natl Acad Sci U S A. 2010 Dec 14;107(50):21418-23. doi: 10.1073/pnas.1010153107. Epub 2010 Nov 22. PubMed 21098302.
Backbone
  Vector backbone: pET21a
  Backbone size w/o insert (bp): 5000
  Vector type: Bacterial Expression
Growth in bacteria
  Bacterial resistance: Ampicillin, 100 μg/mL
  Growth temperature: 37°C
  Growth strain: DH5alpha
  Copy number: Low Copy
Gene/Insert
  Gene/Insert name: Cell translocating kinas A (alt names: CtkA; Jhp0940)
  Species: H. pylori
  Insert size (bp): 975
  Mutation: D155Q
  Entrez Gene: jhp0940
  Tag / fusion protein: His (C terminal on backbone)
  Cloning method: Restriction Enzyme; 5′ cloning site NdeI (not destroyed); 3′ cloning site XhoI (not destroyed)
  Sequencing primers: 5′ T7
Terms and licenses: Academic/Nonprofit Terms; Industry Terms: Not Available to Industry
How to cite: CtkA_D155Q_pET21a was a gift from SeWon Suh (Addgene plasmid # 27430 ; http://n2t.net/addgene:27430 ; RRID:Addgene_27430)
