[The description below was written by a language model from this plasmid's Addgene catalogue record.]
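Description:
CtkA_D155Q_pET21a is a bacterial expression plasmid built on the pET21a backbone (about 5 kb without insert). It carries a roughly 975 bp insert encoding cell-translocating kinase A (CtkA, also known as Jhp0940) from Helicobacter pylori, with a D155Q point mutation. The plasmid is selected with ampicillin and is recorded as low copy, which fits the pBR322-type origin generally found in pET vectors. It is propagated in a cloning strain such as DH5alpha. No feature table accompanies the record, so individual backbone elements are inferred here from the standard pET21a design rather than from an annotated sequence.

The coding sequence was inserted between the NdeI and XhoI sites, both of which remain intact. In pET21a this arrangement places the gene's start codon at the NdeI site, downstream of the T7 promoter/lac operator and ribosome binding site, and fuses the 3′ end in frame to the backbone-encoded C-terminal His tag. Listing T7 as the 5′ sequencing primer fits this layout. Expression from such vectors normally requires a host that supplies T7 RNA polymerase, and the His tag allows purification by immobilised metal affinity chromatography.

The associated publication describes CtkA as a proinflammatory H. pylori protein that acts as a cell-translocating Ser/Thr kinase and up-regulates NF-κB. The record does not state the functional consequence of the D155Q substitution. A single-residue change of this kind is typically used as a mutant comparator to the wild-type protein in biochemical, structural or cell-based studies.
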