>Addgene plasmid #27430 | CtkA_D155Q_pET21a | addgene partial sequence | sequence record 33775 | 27430 with T7-term
GGCTTTGTTAGCAGCCGGATCTCAGTGGTGGTGGTGGTGGTGCTCGAGTCGTCTACGCTTAGGTGTGGGG
GTGTATTCATTGGAATTGTCTAAATCATCTGCGTTGTCGTAAGGGTTTGAGTGAGCTTGTTTGTGTTGTA
AGGATAACTCAATAGCTCTAGTGTGTGCTACATCTATAATCTTTGATTTTCTTTCATCAAGCATTGTATG
TAAAAATTCTTTGTGTATTTCGCTCATAAAGGGTGTGTTATCAATAATTGAATGGATTTTATTCATATCT
ATGCGTGGGTATATCCTAAGTAGTGCATCAAGGCAATCTTTATTATTGGTTTGAGTTAAGAAATCATAGT
AGTTAATTTTTTTATCGTTGTCATCTTTTAAGATAGATTGGGGGAAATTATAAATCCTTGCATTGAGTTC
ATCGATATTACTTAAAACTTTTTGGCATACCACATCATCAGCTTGGGGGTATAGACAAGAGCCACAATCA
AAAATGGGAGCTATTTGATATTCTTTTGAATTTGAGGCTCTTAAGAACCCCCAATTACCATTATGCCTCT
GAAAATTACCTAGCAATGTATCTGCTACAAACATATCCCAAAAGAAACATTTTAAAACTTTTGGCTCAAT
AAAATGCTGGTTATCTATGGCATAAAGCACATCATTCAAATTAGTGTCTTTGCCTGATTTTTCTAATTCA
ATCATAGTATTTTTTAGACTTAGAAAATCTACAAGCTCGTATTGATGGGTGGTAAAATCTTTACAAGCAA
CCACGATTTTATTTTTATAAGTGCCTAGCAATGTTTCTTGAACCTTTAAGCCTAAGCTATTGACTATATG
ACATGCTACATATTCACTAAAACAACCATTGG
